Addgene plasmid #171425: GST-OPTNS177DS473D
Purpose: For the purifcation of phosphorylation mimic protein
Depositing lab: James Hurley. Depositing organization: University of California, Berkeley. Publication: Reconstitution of cargo-induced LC3 lipidation in mammalian selective autophagy. Chang C, Shi X, Jensen LE, Yokom AL, Fracchiolla D, Martens S, Hurley JH. Sci Adv. 2021 Apr 23;7(17). pii: 7/17/eabg4922. doi: 10.1126/sciadv.abg4922. Print 2021 Apr. PubMed 33893090.
Backbone
  Vector backbone: pGST2
  Vector type: Bacterial Expression
Growth in bacteria
  Bacterial resistance: Ampicillin, 100 μg/mL
  Growth temperature: 37°C
  Growth strain: DH5alpha
  Copy number: High Copy
Gene/Insert
  Gene/Insert name: OPTN
  Species: H. sapiens (human)
  Mutation: phosphorylation mutant (S177D, S473D)
  Entrez Gene: OPTN (a.k.a. ALS12, FIP2, GLC1E, HIP7, HYPL, NRP, TFIIIA-INTP)
  Cloning method: Restriction Enzyme; 5′ cloning site Unknown (unknown if destroyed); 3′ cloning site Unknown (unknown if destroyed)
Terms and licenses: Academic/Nonprofit Terms; Industry Terms: Not Available to Industry
How to cite: GST-OPTNS177DS473D was a gift from James Hurley (Addgene plasmid # 171425 ; http://n2t.net/addgene:171425 ; RRID:Addgene_171425)
