[The description below was written by a language model from this plasmid's Addgene catalogue record and pLannotate feature annotations shown in this document.]
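Description:
GST-OPTNS177DS473D is a bacterial expression plasmid built on the pGST2 backbone, a pGEX-like vector for producing glutathione S-transferase fusion proteins in E. coli. It replicates from a high-copy ColE1/pMB1-type origin and is selected with ampicillin through the bla (AmpR) gene under its own promoter. The annotated sequence also shows small remnants of pBR322 ancestry (rop and bom fragments) and a leftover lac promoter/lacZα segment adjacent to lacI, none of which appear to contribute to the expression cassette.

The payload is human optineurin (OPTN) fused in frame to the C-terminus of Schistosoma japonicum GST, with only a very short gap between the two annotated coding regions; the record does not state whether a protease cleavage site lies at this junction, and the cloning sites are listed as unknown. Transcription is driven by the strong hybrid tac promoter, followed by a lac operator. The plasmid carries its own lacI gene, so the repressor keeps expression off until it is relieved with IPTG. The OPTN insert carries two serine-to-aspartate substitutions, S177D and S473D, which place a negative charge at these positions to mimic phosphorylation without needing a kinase.

According to the record, the construct is intended for purification of this phosphomimetic OPTN protein, with the GST moiety allowing affinity capture on glutathione resin. The associated work concerns in vitro reconstitution of cargo-induced LC3 lipidation in mammalian selective autophagy, where recombinant OPTN would act as an autophagy cargo receptor component.
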