Features (pLannotate 1.2.2; 17 found; start..end, strand, type, name):
    494..515     +  protein_bind   CAP binding site: CAP binding activates transcription in the presence of cAMP. E. coli catabolite activator protein
    530..560     +  promoter       lac promoter: promoter for the E. coli lac operon
    568..584     +  protein_bind   lac operator: The lac repressor binds to the lac operator to inhibit transcription in E. coli. This inhibition can be relieved by adding lactose or isopropyl-β-D-thiogalactopyranoside (IPTG). lac repressor encoded by lacI
    604..777     +  CDS            lacZα: LacZα fragment of β-galactosidase; lacZ fragment
   1041..1157    -  CDS            yciV (fragment): RNAAM_ECOLI - Also known as trpH From Escherichia coli (strain K12).
   1233..1261    +  promoter       tac promoter: strong E. coli promoter; hybrid between the trp and lac UV5 promoters
   1269..1285    +  protein_bind   lac operator: The lac repressor binds to the lac operator to inhibit transcription in E. coli. This inhibition can be relieved by adding lactose or isopropyl-β-D-thiogalactopyranoside (IPTG). lac repressor encoded by lacI
   1308..1961    +  CDS            GST26_SCHJA: Experimental evidence at protein level: Swiss-Prot protein existence level 1. GST isoenzymes appear to play a central role in the parasite detoxification system. Other functions are also suspected including a role in increasing the solubility of haematin in the parasite gut. From Schistosoma japonicum (Blood fluke).
   1968..3698    +  CDS            OPTN: OPTN_HUMAN - Also known as FIP2, GLC1E, HIP7, HYPL, NRP. Experimental evidence at protein level: Swiss-Prot protein existence level 1. (Microbial infection) May constitute a cellular target for adenovirus E3 14.7 and Bluetongue virus protein NS3 to inhibit innate immune response. From Homo sapiens (Human).
   3734..3773    +  CDS            rop (fragment): Rop protein, which maintains plasmids at low copy number; rop
   3875..3915    +  misc_feature   bom (fragment): basis of mobility region from pBR322
   4020..4124    +  promoter       AmpR promoter: bla
   4125..4985    +  CDS            AmpR: β-lactamase; bla; confers resistance to ampicillin, carbenicillin, and related antibiotics
   5156..5744    +  rep_origin     ori: high-copy-number ColE1/pMB1/pBR322/pUC origin of replication
   5930..5981    -  misc_feature   bom (fragment): basis of mobility region from pBR322
   5988..6065    +  promoter       lacI promoter: lacI
   6066..481     +  CDS            lacI (across the origin): lac repressor; lacI; The lac repressor binds to the lac operator to inhibit transcription in E. coli. This inhibition can be relieved by adding lactose or isopropyl-β-D-thiogalactopyranoside (IPTG).
>Addgene plasmid #171425 | GST-OPTNS177DS473D | addgene full sequence | sequence record 337506 | Addgene NGS Result
GCATAAATATCTCACTCGCAATCAAATTCAGCCGATAGCGGAACGGGAAGGCGACTGGAGTGCCATGTCC
GGTTTTCAACAAACCATGCAAATGCTGAATGAGGGCATCGTTCCCACTGCGATGCTGGTTGCCAACGATC
AGATGGCGCTGGGCGCAATGCGCGCCATTACCGAGTCCGGGCTGCGCGTTGGTGCGGATATCTCGGTAGT
GGGATACGACGATACCGAAGACAGCTCATGTTATATCCCGCCGTTAACCACCATCAAACAGGATTTTCGC
CTGCTGGGGCAAACCAGCGTGGACCGCTTGCTGCAACTCTCTCAGGGCCAGGCGGTGAAGGGCAATCAGC
TGTTGCCCGTCTCACTGGTGAAAAGAAAAACCACCCTGGCGCCCAATACGCAAACCGCCTCTCCCCGCGC
GTTGGCCGATTCATTAATGCAGCTGGCACGACAGGTTTCCCGACTGGAAAGCGGGCAGTGAGCGCAACGC
AATTAATGTAAGTTAGCTCACTCATTAGGCACCCCAGGCTTTACACTTTATGCTTCCGGCTCGTATGTTG
TGTGGAATTGTGAGCGGATAACAATTTCACACAGGAAACAGCTATGACCATGATTACGGATTCACTGGCC
GTCGTTTTACAACGTCGTGACTGGGAAAACCCTGGCGTTACCCAACTTAATCGCCTTGCAGCACATCCCC
CTTTCGCCAGCTGGCGTAATAGCGAAGAGGCCCGCACCGATCGCCCTTCCCAACAGTTGCGCAGCCTGAA
TGGCGAATGGCGCTTTGCCTGGTTTCCGGCACCAGAAGCGGTGCCGGAAAGCTGGCTGGAGTGCGATCTT
CCTGAGGCCGATACTGTCGTCGTCCCCTCAAACTGGCAGATGCACGGTTACGATGCGCCCATCTACACCA
ACGTGACCTATCCCATTACGGTCAATCCGCCGTTTGTTCCCACGGAGAATCCGACGGGTTGTTACTCGCT
CACATTTAATGTTGATGAAAGCTGGCTACAGGAAGGCCAGACGCGAATTATTTTTGATGGCGTTGGAATT
AGCTTATCGACTGCACGGTGCACCAATGCTTCTGGCGTCAGGCAGCCATCGGAAGCTGTGGTATGGCTGT
GCAGGTCGTAAATCACTGCATAATTCGTGTCGCTCAAGGCGCACTCCCGTTCTGGATAATGTTTTTTGCG
CCGACATCATAACGGTTCTGGCAAATATTCTGAAATGAGCTGTTGACAATTAATCATCGGCTCGTATAAT
GTGTGGAATTGTGAGCGGATAACAATTTCACACAGGAAACAGTATTCATGTCCCCTATACTAGGTTATTG
GAAAATTAAGGGCCTTGTGCAACCCACTCGACTTCTTTTGGAATATCTTGAAGAAAAATATGAAGAGCAT
TTGTATGAGCGCGATGAAGGTGATAAATGGCGAAACAAAAAGTTTGAATTGGGTTTGGAGTTTCCCAATC
TTCCTTATTATATTGATGGTGATGTTAAATTAACACAGTCTATGGCCATCATACGTTATATAGCTGACAA
GCACAACATGTTGGGTGGTTGTCCAAAAGAGCGTGCAGAGATTTCAATGCTTGAAGGAGCGGTTTTGGAT
ATTAGATACGGTGTTTCGAGAATTGCATATAGTAAAGACTTTGAAACTCTCAAAGTTGATTTTCTTAGCA
AGCTACCTGAAATGCTGAAAATGTTCGAAGATCGTTTATGTCATAAAACATATTTAAATGGTGATCATGT
AACCCATCCTGACTTCATGTTGTATGACGCTCTTGATGTTGTTTTATACATGGACCCAATGTGCCTGGAT
GCGTTCCCAAAATTAGTTTGTTTTAAAAAACGTATTGAAGCTATCCCACAAATTGATAAGTACTTGAAAT
CCAGCAAGTATATAGCATGGCCTTTGCAGGGCTGGCAAGCCACGTTTGGTGGTGGCGACCATCCTCCAAA
AATCGATATGTCCCATCAACCTCTCAGCTGCCTCACTGAAAAGGAGGACAGCCCCAGTGAAAGCACAGGA
AATGGACCCCCCCACCTGGCCCACCCAAACCTGGACACGTTTACCCCGGAGGAGCTGCTGCAGCAGATGA
AAGAGCTCCTGACCGAGAACCACCAGCTGAAAGAAGCCATGAAGCTAAATAATCAAGCCATGAAAGGGAG
ATTTGAGGAGCTTTCGGCCTGGACAGAGAAACAGAAGGAAGAACGCCAGTTTTTTGAGATACAGAGCAAA
GAAGCAAAAGAGCGTCTAATGGCCTTGAGTCATGAGAATGAGAAATTGAAGGAAGAGCTTGGAAAACTAA
AAGGGAAATCAGAAAGGTCATCTGAGGACCCCACTGATGACTCCAGGCTTCCCAGGGCCGAAGCGGAGCA
GGAAAAGGACCAGCTCAGGACCCAGGTGGTGAGGCTACAAGCAGAGAAGGCAGACCTGTTGGGCATCGTG
TCTGAACTGCAGCTCAAGCTGAACTCCAGCGGCTCCTCAGAAGATGATTTTGTTGAAATTAGGATGGCTG
AAGGAGAAGCAGAAGGGTCAGTAAAAGAAATCAAGCATAGTCCTGGGCCCACGAGAACAGTCTCCACTGG
CACGGCATTGTCTAAATATAGGAGCAGATCTGCAGATGGGGCCAAGAATTACTTCGAACATGAGGAGTTA
ACTGTGAGCCAGCTCCTGCTGTGCCTAAGGGAAGGGAATCAGAAGGTGGAGAGACTTGAAGTTGCACTCA
AGGAGGCCAAAGAAAGAGTTTCAGATTTTGAAAAGAAAACAAGTAATCGTTCTGAGATTGAAACCCAGAC
AGAGGGGAGCACAGAGAAAGAGAATGATGAAGAGAAAGGCCCGGAGACTGTTGGAAGCGAAGTGGAAGCA
CTGAACCTCCAGGTGACATCTCTGTTTAAGGAGCTTCAAGAGGCTCATACAAAACTCAGCGAAGCTGAGC
TAATGAAGAAGAGACTTCAAGAAAAGTGTCAGGCCCTTGAAAGGAAAAATTCTGCAATTCCATCAGAGTT
GAATGAAAAGCAAGAGCTTGTTTATACTAACAAAAAGTTAGAGCTACAAGTGGAAAGCATGCTATCAGAA
ATCAAAATGGAACAGGCTAAAACAGAGGATGAAAAGTCCAAATTAACTGTGCTACAGATGACACACAACA
AGCTTCTTCAAGAACATAATAATGCATTGAAAACAATTGAGGAACTAACAAGAAAAGAGTCAGAAAAAGT
GGACAGGGCAGTGCTGAAGGAACTGAGTGAAAAACTGGAACTGGCAGAGAAGGCTCTGGCTTCCAAACAG
CTGCAAATGGATGAAATGAAGCAAACCATTGCCAAGCAGGAAGAGGACCTGGAAACCATGACCATCCTCA
GGGCTCAGATGGAAGTTTACTGTGATGATTTTCATGCTGAAAGAGCAGCGAGAGAGAAAATTCATGAGGA
AAAGGAGCAACTGGCATTGCAGCTGGCAGTTCTGCTGAAAGAGAATGATGCTTTCGAAGACGGAGGCAGG
CAGTCCTTGATGGAGATGCAGAGTCGTCATGGGGCGAGAACAAGTGACTCTGACCAGCAGGCTTACCTTG
TTCAAAGAGGAGCTGAGGACAGGGACTGGCGGCAACAGCGGAATATTCCGATTCATTCCTGCCCCAAGTG
TGGAGAGGTTCTGCCTGACATAGACACGTTACAGATTCACGTGATGGATTGCATCATTTAACTCGAGCGG
CCGCATCGTGACTGACTGACGATCTGCCTCGCGCGTTTCGGTGATGACGGTGAAAACCTCTGACACATGC
AGCTCCCGGAGACGGTCACAGCTTGTCTGTAAGCGGATGCCGGGAGCAGACAAGCCCGTCAGGGCGCGTC
AGCGGGTGTTGGCGGGTGTCGGGGCGCAGCCATGACCCAGTCACGTAGCGATAGCGGAGTGTATAATTCT
TGAAGACGAAAGGGCCTCGTGATACGCCTATTTTTATAGGTTAATGTCATGATAATAATGGTTTCTTAGA
CGTCAGGTGGCACTTTTCGGGGAAATGTGCGCGGAACCCCTATTTGTTTATTTTTCTAAATACATTCAAA
TATGTATCCGCTCATGAGACAATAACCCTGATAAATGCTTCAATAATATTGAAAAAGGAAGAGTATGAGT
ATTCAACATTTCCGTGTCGCCCTTATTCCCTTTTTTGCGGCATTTTGCCTTCCTGTTTTTGCTCACCCAG
AAACGCTGGTGAAAGTAAAAGATGCTGAAGATCAGTTGGGTGCACGAGTGGGTTACATCGAACTGGATCT
CAACAGCGGTAAGATCCTTGAGAGTTTTCGCCCCGAAGAACGTTTTCCAATGATGAGCACTTTTAAAGTT
CTGCTATGTGGCGCGGTATTATCCCGTGTTGACGCCGGGCAAGAGCAACTCGGTCGCCGCATACACTATT
CTCAGAATGACTTGGTTGAGTACTCACCAGTCACAGAAAAGCATCTTACGGATGGCATGACAGTAAGAGA
ATTATGCAGTGCTGCCATAACCATGAGTGATAACACTGCGGCCAACTTACTTCTGACAACGATCGGAGGA
CCGAAGGAGCTAACCGCTTTTTTGCACAACATGGGGGATCATGTAACTCGCCTTGATCGTTGGGAACCGG
AGCTGAATGAAGCCATACCAAACGACGAGCGTGACACCACGATGCCTGCAGCAATGGCAACAACGTTGCG
CAAACTATTAACTGGCGAACTACTTACTCTAGCTTCCCGGCAACAATTAATAGACTGGATGGAGGCGGAT
AAAGTTGCAGGACCACTTCTGCGCTCGGCCCTTCCGGCTGGCTGGTTTATTGCTGATAAATCTGGAGCCG
GTGAGCGTGGGTCTCGCGGTATCATTGCAGCACTGGGGCCAGATGGTAAGCCCTCCCGTATCGTAGTTAT
CTACACGACGGGGAGTCAGGCAACTATGGATGAACGAAATAGACAGATCGCTGAGATAGGTGCCTCACTG
ATTAAGCATTGGTAACTGTCAGACCAAGTTTACTCATATATACTTTAGATTGATTTAAAACTTCATTTTT
AATTTAAAAGGATCTAGGTGAAGATCCTTTTTGATAATCTCATGACCAAAATCCCTTAACGTGAGTTTTC
GTTCCACTGAGCGTCAGACCCCGTAGAAAAGATCAAAGGATCTTCTTGAGATCCTTTTTTTCTGCGCGTA
ATCTGCTGCTTGCAAACAAAAAAACCACCGCTACCAGCGGTGGTTTGTTTGCCGGATCAAGAGCTACCAA
CTCTTTTTCCGAAGGTAACTGGCTTCAGCAGAGCGCAGATACCAAATACTGTCCTTCTAGTGTAGCCGTA
GTTAGGCCACCACTTCAAGAACTCTGTAGCACCGCCTACATACCTCGCTCTGCTAATCCTGTTACCAGTG
GCTGCTGCCAGTGGCGATAAGTCGTGTCTTACCGGGTTGGACTCAAGACGATAGTTACCGGATAAGGCGC
AGCGGTCGGGCTGAACGGGGGGTTCGTGCACACAGCCCAGCTTGGAGCGAACGACCTACACCGAACTGAG
ATACCTACAGCGTGAGCTATGAGAAAGCGCCACGCTTCCCGAAGGGAGAAAGGCGGACAGGTATCCGGTA
AGCGGCAGGGTCGGAACAGGAGAGCGCACGAGGGAGCTTCCAGGGGGAAACGCCTGGTATCTTTATAGTC
CTGTCGGGTTTCGCCACCTCTGACTTGAGCGTCGATTTTTGTGATGCTCGTCAGGGGGGCGGAGCCTATG
GAAAAACGCCAGCAACGCGGCCTTTTTACGGTTCCTGGCCTTTTGCTGGCCTTTTGCTCACATGTTCTTT
CCTGCGTTATCCCCTGATTCTGTGGATAACCGTATTACCGCCTTTGAGTGAGCTGATACCGCTCGCCGCA
GCCGAACGACCGAGCGCAGCGAGTCAGTGAGCGAGGAAGCGGAAGAGCGCCTGATGCGGTATTTTCTCCT
TACGCATCTGTGCGGTATTTCACACCGCATAAATTCCGACACCATCGAATGGCGCAAAACCTTTCGCGGT
ATGGCATGATAGCGCCCGGAAGAGAGTCAATTCAGGGTGGTGAATGTGAAACCAGTAACGTTATACGATG
TCGCAGAGTATGCCGGTGTCTCTTATCAGACCGTTTCCCGCGTGGTGAACCAGGCCAGCCACGTTTCTGC
GAAAACGCGGGAAAAAGTGGAAGCGGCGATGGCGGAGCTGAATTACATTCCCAACCGCGTGGCACAACAA
CTGGCGGGCAAACAGTCGTTGCTGATTGGCGTTGCCACCTCCAGTCTGGCCCTGCACGCGCCGTCGCAAA
TTGTCGCGGCGATTAAATCTCGCGCCGATCAACTGGGTGCCAGCGTGGTGGTGTCGATGGTAGAACGAAG
CGGCGTCGAAGCCTGTAAAGCGGCGGTGCACAATCTTCTCGCGCAACGCGTCAGTGGGCTGATCATTAAC
TATCCGCTGGATGACCAGGATGCCATTGCTGTGGAAGCTGCCTGCACTAATGTTCCGGCGTTATTTCTTG
ATGTCTCTGACCAGACACCCATCAACAGTATTATTTTCTCCCATGAAGACGGTACGCGACTGGGCGTGGA
GCATCTGGTCGCATTGGGTCACCAGCAAATCGCGCTGTTAGCGGGCCCATTAAGTTCTGTCTCGGCGCGT
CTGCGTCTGGCTGGCTG
